>Addgene plasmid #170479 | pRS_2N_400 | addgene full sequence | sequence record 336812 | Addgene NGS Result
TATCACAGTTAAATTGCTAACGCAGTCAGGCACCGTGTATGAAATCTAACAATGCGCTCATCGTCATCCT
CGGCACCGTCACCCTGGATGCTGTAGGCATAGGCTTGGTTATGCCGGTACTGCCGGGCCTCTTGCGGGAT
ATCGTCCATTCCGACAGCATCGCCAGTCACTATGGCGTGCTGCTAGCGCTATATGCGTTGATGCAATTTC
TATGCGCACCCGTTCTCGGAGCACTGTCCGACCGCTTTGGCCGCCGCCCAGTCCTGCTCGCTTCGCTACT
TGGAGCCACTATCGACTACGCGATCATGGCGACCACACCCGTCCTGTGGATCCTCTACGCCGGACGCATC
GTGGCCGGCATCACCGGCGCCACAGGTGCGGTTGCTGGCGCCTATATCGCCGACATCACCGATGGGGAAG
ATCGGGCTCGCCACTTCGGGCTCATGAGCGCTTGTTTCGGCGTGGGTATGGTGGCAGGCCCCGTGGCCGG
GGGACTGTTGGGCGCCATCTCCTTGCATGCACCATTCCTTGCGGCGGCGGTGCTCAACGGCCTCAACCTA
CTACTGGGCTGCTTCCTAATGCAGGAGTCGCATAAGGGAGAGCGTCGACCGATGCCCTTGAGAGCCTTCA
ACCCAGTCAGCTCCTTCCGGTGGGCGCGGGGCATGACTATCGTCGCCGCACTTATGACTGTCTTCTTTAT
CATGCAACTCGTAGGACAGGTGCCGGCAGCGCTCTGGGTCATTTTCGGCGAGGACCGCTTTCGCTGGAGC
GCGACGATGATCGGCCTGTCGCTTGCGGTATTCGGAATCTTGCACGCCCTCGCTCAAGCCTTCGTCACTG
GTCCCGCCACCAAACGTTTCGGCGAGAAGCAGGCCATTATCGCCGGCATGGCGGCCGACGCGCTGGGCTA
CGTCTTGCTGGCGTTCGCGACGCGAGGCTGGATGGCCTTCCCCATTATGATTCTTCTCGCTTCCGGCGGC
ATCGGGATGCCCGCGTTGCAGGCCATGCTGTCCAGGCAGGTAGATGACGACCATCAGGGACAGCTTCAAG
GATCGCTCGCGGCTCTTACCAGCCTAACTTCGATCATTGGACCGCTGATCGTCACGGCGATTTATGCCGC
CTCGGCGAGCACATGGAACGGGTTGGCATGGATTGTAGGCGCCGCCCTATACCTTGTCTGCCTCCCCGCG
TTGCGTCGCGGTGCATGGAGCCGGGCCACCTCGACCTGAATGGAAGCCGGCGGCACCTCGCTAACGGATT
CACCACTCCAAGAATTGGAGCCAATCAATTCTTGCGGAGAACTGTGAATGCGCAAACCAACCCTTGGCAG
AACATATCCATCGCGTCCGCCATCTCCAGCAGCCGCACGCGGCGCATCTCGGGCAGCGTTGGGTCCTGGC
CACGGGTGCGCATGATCGTGCTCCTGTCGTTGAGGACCCGGCTAGGCTGGCGGGGTTGCCTTACTGGTTA
GCAGAATGAATCACCGATACGCGAGCGAACGTGAAGCGACTGCTGCTGCAAAACGTCTGCGACCTGAGCA
ACAACATGAATGGTCTTCGGTTTCCGTGTTTCGTAAAGTCTGGAAACGCGGAAGTCAGCGCCCTGCACCA
TTATGTTCCGGATCTGCATCGCAGGATGCTGCTGGCTACCCTGTGGAACACCTACATCTGTATTAACGAA
GCGCTGGCATTGACCCTGAGTGATTTTTCTCTGGTCCCGCCGCATCCATACCGCCAGTTGTTTACCCTCA
CAACGTTCCAGTAACCGGGCATGTTCATCATCAGTAACCCGTATCGTGAGCATCCTCTCTCGTTTCATCG
GTATCATTACCCCCATGAACAGAAATCCCCCTTACACGGAGGCATCAGTGACCAAACAGGAAAAAACCGC
CCTTAACATGGCCCGCTTTATCAGAAGCCAGACATTAACGCTTCTGGAGAAACTCAACGAGCTGGACGCG
GATGAACAGGCAGACATCTGTGAATCGCTTCACGACCACGCTGATGAGCTTTACCGCAGCTGCCTCGCGC
GTTTCGGTGATGACGGTGAAAACCTCTGACACATGCAGCTCCCGGAGACGGTCACAGCTTGTCTGTAAGC
GGATGCCGGGAGCAGACAAGCCCGTCAGGGCGCGTCAGCGGGTGTTGGCAGGTGTCGGGGCGCAGCCATG
ACCCAGTCACCCCATGGTGCAGTATGAAGGCGGCGGAGCCGACACCACGGCCACCGATATTATTTGCCCG
ATGTACGCGCGCGTGGATGAAGACCAGCCCTTCCCGGCTTTATCAAAAAGAGTATTGACTTAAAGTCTAA
CCTATAGGATACTTACAGCGATGGAGAGGTGTAGTGGTAACCAGAAGATAATATGGCTTTCGCTACCTGG
AGAGACGCGCCCGCTGATCCTTTGCGAATACGCCCACGCGATGGGTAACAGTCTTGGCGGTTTCGCTAAA
TACTGGCAGGCGTTTCGTCAGTATCCCCGTTTACAGGGCGGCTTCGTCTGGGACTGGGTGGATCAGTCGC
TGATTAAATATGATGAAAACGGCAACCCGTGGTACCGGCTTACGGCGGTGATTTTTGCGATACGCCGAAC
GAAATGTGAGCGAGTAACAACCATCGCCAGTTCTGTATGAACGGTCTGGTCTTTGCCGACCGCACGCCGC
ATCCAGCGCTGACGGAAGCAAAACACCAGCAGCAGTTTTTCAGTTCCGTTTATCCGGGCAAACCATCGAA
GTGACCAGCGAATACCTGTTCCGTCATAGCGATAACGAGCTCCTGCACTGGATGGTGGCGCTGGATGGTA
AGCCGCTGGCAAGCGGTGAAGTGCCTCTGGATGTCGCTCCACAAGGTAAACAGTTGATTGAACTGTCTGA
ACTACCGCAGCCGGAGAGCGCCGGGCAACTCTGGCTCACAGTACGCGTAGTGCAACCGAACGCGACCGCA
TGGTCAGAAGCCGGGCACATCAGCGCCTGGCAGCAGTAGCGTCTGGCGGATCGATCGAGCTCAACGCAAT
TAAACCTCAGTGTGACGCTCCCCGCCGCGTCCCACGCCATCCCGCATCTGACCACCAGCGAAATGGATTT
TTGCACTCGAGCTGGGTAATAAGCGTTGGCAATTTAACCGCCAGTCAGGCTTTCTTTCACAGATGTGGAT
TGGCGATAAAAAACAACTGCTGACGCCGCTGCGCGATCAGTTCACCCGTGCACCGCTGGATAACGACATT
GGCGTAAGTGAAGCGACCCGCATTGACCCTAACGCCTGGGTCGAACACTGGAAGGCGGCGGGCCATTACC
AGGCCGAAGCAGCGTTGTTGCAGTGCACGGCAGATACACTTGCTGATGCGGTGCTGATTACGACCGCTCA
CGCGTGGCAGCATCAGGGGAAAACCTTATTTATCAGCCGGAAAACCTACCGGATTGATGGTAGTGGTCAA
ATGGCGATTACCGTTGATGTTGAAGTGGCGAGCGATACACCGCATCCGGCGCGGATTGGCCTGAACTGCC
AGCTGGCGCAGGTAGCAGAGCGGGTAAACTGGCTCGGATTAGCGGCCGCAAGAAAACTATCCCGACCGCC
TTACTGCCGCCTGTTTTGACCGCTGGGATCTGCTGTAACAGAGCATTAGCGCAAGGTGATTTTTGTCTTC
TTGCGCTAATTTTTTCCATTGTCTAGAGTAGCGATAGCGGAGTGTATACTGGCTTAACTATGCGGCATCA
GAGCAGATTGTACTGAGAGTGCACCATATGCGGTGTGAAATACCGCACAGATGCGTAAGGAGAAAATACC
GCATCAGGCGCTCTTCCGCTTCCTCGCTCACTGACTCGCTGCGCTCGGTCGTTCGGCTGCGGCGAGCGGT
ATCAGCTCACTCAAAGGCGGTAATACGGTTATCCACAGAATCAGGGGATAACGCAGGAAAGAACATGTGA
GCAAAAGGCCAGCAAAAGGCCAGGAACCGTAAAAAGGCCGCGTTGCTGGCGTTTTTCCATAGGCTCCGCC
CCCCTGACGAGCATCACAAAAATCGACGCTCAAGTCAGAGGTGGCGAAACCCGACAGGACTATAAAGATA
CCAGGCGTTTCCCCCTGGAAGCTCCCTCGTGCGCTCTCCTGTTCCGACCCTGCCGCTTACCGGATACCTG
TCCGCCTTTCTCCCTTCGGGAAGCGTGGCGCTTTCTCATAGCTCACGCTGTAGGTATCTCAGTTCGGTGT
AGGTCGTTCGCTCCAAGCTGGGCTGTGTGCACGAACCCCCCGTTCAGCCCGACCGCTGCGCCTTATCCGG
TAACTATCGTCTTGAGTCCAACCCGGTAAGACACGACTTATCGCCACTGGCAGCAGCCACTGGTAACAGG
ATTAGCAGAGCGAGGTATGTAGGCGGTGCTACAGAGTTCTTGAAGTGGTGGCCTAACTACGGCTACACTA
GAAGGACAGTATTTGGTATCTGCGCTCTGCTGAAGCCAGTTACCTTCGGAAAAAGAGTTGGTAGCTCTTG
ATCCGGCAAACAAACCACCGCTGGTAGCGGTGGTTTTTTTGTTTGCAAGCAGCAGATTACGCGCAGAAAA
AAAGGATCTCAAGAAGATCCTTTGATCTTTTCTACGGGGTCTGACGCTCAGTGGAACGAAAACTCACGTT
AAGGGATTTTGGTCATGAGATTATCAAAAAGGATCTTCACCTAGATCCTTTTAAATTAAAAATGAAGTTT
TAAATCAATCTAAAGTATATATGAGTAAACTTGGTCTGACAGTTACCAATGCTTAATCAGTGAGGCACCT
ATCTCAGCGATCTGTCTATTTCGTTCATCCATAGTTGCCTGACTCCCCGTCGTGTAGATAACTACGATAC
GGGAGGGCTTACCATCTGGCCCCAGTGCTGCAATGATACCGCGAGACCCACGCTCACCGGCTCCAGATTT
ATCAGCAATAAACCAGCCAGCCGGAAGGGCCGAGCGCAGAAGTGGTCCTGCAACTTTATCCGCCTCCATC
CAGTCTATTAATTGTTGCCGGGAAGCTAGAGTAAGTAGTTCGCCAGTTAATAGTTTGCGCAACGTTGTTG
CCATTGCTGCAGGCATCGTGGTGTCACGCTCGTCGTTTGGTATGGCTTCATTCAGCTCCGGTTCCCAACG
ATCAAGGCGAGTTACATGATCCCCCATGTTGTGCAAAAAAGCGGTTAGCTCCTTCGGTCCTCCGATCGTT
GTCAGAAGTAAGTTGGCCGCAGTGTTATCACTCATGGTTATGGCAGCACTGCATAATTCTCTTACTGTCA
TGCCATCCGTAAGATGCTTTTCTGTGACTGGTGAGTACTCAACCAAGTCATTCTGAGAATAGTGTATGCG
GCGACCGAGTTGCTCTTGCCCGGCGTCAACACGGGATAATACCGCGCCACATAGCAGAACTTTAAAAGTG
CTCATCATTGGAAAACGTTCTTCGGGGCGAAAACTCTCAAGGATCTTACCGCTGTTGAGATCCAGTTCGA
TGTAACCCACTCGTGCACCCAACTGATCTTCAGCATCTTTTACTTTCACCAGCGTTTCTGGGTGAGCAAA
AACAGGAAGGCAAAATGCCGCAAAAAAGGGAATAAGGGCGACACGGAAATGTTGAATACTCATACTCTTC
CTTTTTCAATATTATTGAAGCATTTATCAGGGTTATTGTCTCATGAGCGGATACATATTTGAATGTATTT
AGAAAAATAAACAAATAGGGGTTCCGCGCACATTTCCCCGAAAAGTGCCACCTGACGTCTAAGAAACCAT
TATTATCATGACATTAACCTATAAAAATAGGCGTATCACGAGGCCCTTTCGTCTTCAAGAATTCTCATGT
TTGACAGCTTATCATCGATAAGCTTTAATGCGGTAGTT
Features (pLannotate 1.2.2; 12 found; start..end, strand, type, name):
     39..1229    +  CDS            TcR: tetracycline efflux protein; tet; confers resistance to tetracycline
   1471..1851    -  CDS            YPB1_ECOLX: Protein predicted: Swiss-Prot protein existence level 4. From Escherichia coli.
   1868..2059    +  CDS            rop: Rop protein, which maintains plasmids at low copy number; rop
   2161..2180    +  misc_feature   bom (fragment): basis of mobility region from pBR322
   2186..2279    +  CDS            lacZ (fragment): β-galactosidase; lacZ
   2363..3603    +  CDS            lacZ (fragment): β-galactosidase; lacZ
   3598..3654    +  CDS            YDH2_PLAFS (fragment): Protein predicted: Swiss-Prot protein existence level 4. From Plasmodium falciparum (isolate fcm17 / Senegal).
   3668..3788    +  misc_feature   bom (fragment): basis of mobility region from pBR322
   3974..4562    -  rep_origin     ori: high-copy-number ColE1/pMB1/pBR322/pUC origin of replication
   4733..5593    -  CDS            AmpR: β-lactamase; bla; confers resistance to ampicillin, carbenicillin, and related antibiotics
   5594..5698    -  promoter       AmpR promoter: bla
   5811..5839    +  promoter       tet promoter: E. coli promoter for tetracycline efflux protein gene
