[The description below was written by a language model from this plasmid's Addgene catalogue record and pLannotate feature annotations shown in this document.]
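Description:
pRS_2N_400 is a 5,848-nt bacterial plasmid built on the pBR322 backbone and serves as a source of DNA template for in vitro transcription studies rather than as a protein expression vector. It is propagated in E. coli through the ColE1/pMB1-type origin. It carries both pBR322 selection markers: the β-lactamase gene (AmpR) with its bla promoter for ampicillin resistance, and the tetracycline efflux gene (TcR) driven by the tet promoter. The rop gene is also annotated. Rop normally restrains copy number in pBR322-type replicons, although the catalogue entry lists the plasmid as high copy.

According to the catalogue fields, the synthetic insert consists of the T7A1 promoter, an O2 lac operator, a position designated O-, and the lambda t1 terminator, all embedded in a lacZ fragment. The depositor notes that the LacI operators are separated by 400 base pairs. T7A1 is a strong bacteriophage T7 early promoter recognised by E. coli RNA polymerase, so the arrangement defines a transcription unit in which the polymerase starts at T7A1, passes the LacI binding positions and stops at the terminator.

The automated feature table does not annotate the promoter, operators or terminator. It shows two lacZ fragments interrupting the pBR322 bom region, which mark where the insert lies. A short adjoining match to a predicted Plasmodium protein is probably an annotation artefact. The stated purpose is to amplify a transcription template containing LacI operators. The record does not define O-, nor does it describe the downstream experiments.
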