Addgene plasmid #170479: pRS_2N_400
Purpose: To amplify transcription template containing LacI operators
Depositing lab: Laura Finzi. Depositing organization: Emory University.
Backbone
  Vector backbone: pBR322
  Vector type: Bacterial Expression
Growth in bacteria
  Bacterial resistance: Ampicillin and Tetracycline, 100 & 10 μg/mL
  Growth temperature: 37°C
  Growth strain: DH5alpha
  Copy number: High Copy
Gene/Insert
  Gene/Insert name: T7A1, O2, O-, Lambda t1 in lacZ fragment
  Species: Synthetic
  Promoter: T7A1
  Cloning method: Unknown
Terms and licenses: Academic/Nonprofit Terms; Industry Terms: Not Available to Industry
Depositor comments: LacI operators separated by 400 base pairs.
How to cite: pRS_2N_400 was a gift from Laura Finzi (Addgene plasmid # 170479 ; http://n2t.net/addgene:170479 ; RRID:Addgene_170479)
